Addgene plasmid #55954: mPlum-Calnexin-N-14
Purpose: Localization: Endoplasmic Reticulum, Excitation: 590, Emission: 649
Depositing lab: Michael Davidson. Depositing organization: Florida State University, Tallahassee.
Backbone
  Vector backbone: mPlum-N1
  Backbone size w/o insert (bp): 4750
  Vector type: Mammalian Expression
  Selectable markers: Neomycin (select with G418)
Growth in bacteria
  Bacterial resistance: Kanamycin, 50 μg/mL
  Growth temperature: 37°C
  Growth strain: DH5alpha
  Copy number: High Copy
Gene/Insert
  Gene/Insert name: Calnexin (alt name: NM_001746.3)
  Species: H. sapiens (human)
  Mutation: I474N in Calnexin
  Entrez Gene: CANX (a.k.a. CNX, IP90, P90)
  Promoter: CMV
  Tag / fusion protein: mPlum (C terminal on backbone)
  Cloning method: Unknown
  Sequencing primers: 5′ CMV-F; 3′ SV40pA-R
Terms and licenses: Academic/Nonprofit Terms; Industry Terms: Not Available to Industry
Depositor comments: . Excitation = 590; Emission = 649
How to cite: mPlum-Calnexin-N-14 was a gift from Michael Davidson (Addgene plasmid # 55954 ; http://n2t.net/addgene:55954 ; RRID:Addgene_55954)
