[The description below was written by a language model from this plasmid's Addgene catalogue record.]
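Description:
mPlum-Calnexin-N-14 is a mammalian expression plasmid built on the mPlum-N1 backbone (about 4.75 kb without the insert), designed to label the endoplasmic reticulum with a far-red fluorescent fusion protein. It is maintained in E. coli as a high-copy plasmid under kanamycin selection. A neomycin resistance marker allows G418 selection of transfected mammalian cells, for example to establish stable lines. No feature table accompanies the record, so the specific origins of replication and polyadenylation elements are not itemised, although the listed 3′ sequencing primer implies an SV40 polyadenylation signal downstream of the expression cassette.

The insert is human calnexin (CANX), an ER-resident membrane chaperone, expressed from the CMV promoter, a strong constitutive promoter in most mammalian cell types. The calnexin coding sequence sits upstream of mPlum, so the fluorescent protein is fused to the C terminus of calnexin. The "N-14" in the name probably denotes this N1-type arrangement and a linker length, but the record does not define it. The calnexin sequence carries an I474N substitution relative to the reference transcript, and the record does not comment on whether this has any functional consequence. The cloning method is also not recorded.

mPlum is a monomeric far-red fluorescent protein, listed here with excitation at 590 nm and emission at 649 nm. The construct is intended as an ER localization marker for fluorescence microscopy in transfected cells. Its long-wavelength emission makes it convenient to combine with green, yellow or cyan organelle markers in multicolour imaging.
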