>Addgene plasmid #55954 | mPlum-Calnexin-N-14 | depositor partial sequence | sequence record 86859 | insert sequence
CTAGCGCTACCGGACTCAGATCTCGAGACCGCCATGGAAGGGAAGTGGTTGCTGTGTATGTTACTGGTGC
TTGGAACTGCTATTGTTGAGGCTCATGATGGACATGATGATGATGTGATTGATATTGAGGATGACCTTGA
CGATGTCATTGAAGAGGTAGAAGACTCAAAACCAGATACCACTGCTCCTCCTTCATCTCCCAAGGTTACT
TACAAAGCTCCAGTTCCAACAGGGGAAGTATATTTTGCTGATTCTTTTGACAGAGGAACTCTGTCAGGGT
GGATTTTATCCAAAGCCAAGAAAGACGATACCGATGATGAAATTGCCAAATATGATGGAAAGTGGGAGGT
AGAGGAAATGAAGGAGTCAAAGCTTCCAGGTGATAAAGGACTTGTGTTGATGTCTCGGGCCAAGCATCAT
GCCATCTCTGCTAAACTGAACAAGCCCTTCCTGTTTGACACCAAGCCTCTCATTGTTCAGTATGAGGTTA
ATTTCCAAAATGGAATAGAATGTGGTGGTGCCTATGTGAAACTGCTTTCTAAAACACCAGAACTCAACCT
GGATCAGTTCCATGACAAGACCCCTTATACGATTATGTTTGGTCCAGATAAATGTGGAGAGGACTATAAA
CTGCACTTCATCTTCCGACACAAAAACCCCAAAACGGGTATCTATGAAGAAAAACATGCTAAGAGGCCAG
ATGCAGATCTGAAGACCTATTTTACTGATAAGAAAACACATCTTTACACACTAATCTTGAATCCAGATAA
TAGTTTTGAAATACTGGTTGACCAATCTGTGGTGAATAGTGGAAATCTGCTCAATGACATGACTCCTCCT
GTAAATCCTTCACGTGAAATTGAGGACCCAGAAGACCGGAAGCCCGAGGATTGGGATGAAAGACCAAAAA
TCCCAGATCCAGAAGCTGTCAAGCCAGATGACTGGGATGAAGATGCCCCTGCTAAGATTCCAGATGAAGA
GGCCACAAAACCCGAAGGCTGGTTAGATGATGAGCCTGAGTACGTACCTGATCCAGACGCAGAGAAACCT
GAGGATTGGGATGAAGACATGGATGGAGAATGGGAGGCTCCTCAGATTGCCAACCCTAGATGTGAGTCAG
CTCCTGGATGTGGTGTCTGGCAGCGACCTGTGATTGACAACCCCAATTATAAAGGCAAATGGAAGCCTCC
TATGATTGACAATCCCAGTTACCAGGGAATCTGGAAACCCAGGAAAATACCAAATCCAGATTTCTTTGAA
GATCTGGAACCTTTCAGAATGACTCCTTTTAGTGCTATTGGTTTGGAGCTGTGGTCCATGACCTCTGACA
TTTTTTTTGACAACTTTATCATTTGTGCTGATCGAAGAATAGTTGATGATTGGGCCAATGATGGATGGGG
CCTGAAGAAAGCTGCTGATGGGGCTGCTGAGCCAGGCGTTGTGGGGCAGATGAACGAGGCAGCTGAAGAG
CGCCCGTGGCTGTGGGTAGTCTATATTCTAACTGTAGCCCTTCCTGTGTTCCTGGTTATCCTCTTCTGCT
GTTCTGGAAAGAAACAGACCAGTGGTATGGAGTATAAGAAAACTGATGCACCTCAACCGGATGTGAAGGA
AGAGGAAGAAGAGAAGGAAGAGGAAAAGGACAAGGGAGATGAGGAGGAGGAAGGAGAAGAGAAACTTGAA
GAGAAACAGAAAAGTGATGCTGAAGAAGATGGTGGCACTGTCAGTCAAGAGGAGGAAGACAGAAAACCTA
AAGCAGAGGAGGATGAAATTTTGAACAGATCACCAAGAAACAGAAAGCCACGAAGAGAGGGGGGTGCGTC
AGGCGGCAGCGGATCTGGACCGGTCGCCACCATGGTGAGCAAGGGCGAGGAGGTCATCAAGGAGTTCATG
CGCTTCAAGGAGCACATGGAGGGCTCCGTGAACGGCCACGAGTTCGAGATCGAGGGCGAGGGCGAGGGCC
GCCCCTACGAGGGCACCCAGACCGCCAGGCTGAAGGTGACCAAGGGTGGCCCCCTGCCCTTCGCCTGGGA
CATCCTGTCCCCTCAGATCATGTACGGCTCCAAGGCCTACGTGAAGCACCCCGCCGACATCCCCGACTAC
TTGAAGCTGTCCTTCCCCGAGGGCTTCAAGTGGGAGCGCGTGATGAACTTCGAGGACGGCGGCGTGGTGA
CCGTGACCCAGGACTCCTCCCTGCAGGACGGCGAGTTCATCTACAAGGTGAAGGTGCGCGGCACCAACTT
CCCCTCCGACGGCCCCGTAATGCAGAAGAAGACCATGGGCTGGGAGGCCTCCTCCGAGCGGATGTACCCC
GAGGACGGCGCCCTGAAGGGCGAGATGAAGATGAGGCTGAGGCTGAAGGACGGCGGCCACTACGACGCCG
AGGTCAAGACCACCTACATGGCCAAGAAGCCCGTGCAGCTGCCCGGCGCCTACAAGACCGACATCAAGCT
GGACATCACCTCCCACAACGAGGACTACACCATCGTGGAACAGTACGAGCGCGCCGAGGGCCGCCACTCC
ACCGGCGCCTAAGCGGCCGCGACTCTAGATCATA
